Addgene plasmid #134791: pED1a39
Purpose: Luciferase reporter for quadruplet codon TACA
Depositing lab: Ahmed Badran. Depositing organization: Broad Institute. Publication: Multiplex suppression of four quadruplet codons via tRNA directed evolution. DeBenedictis EA, Carver GD, Chung CZ, Soll D, Badran AH. Nat Commun. 2021 Sep 29;12(1):5706. doi: 10.1038/s41467-021-25948-y. PubMed 34588441.
Backbone
  Vector backbone: KanR SC101
  Backbone size w/o insert (bp): 3330
  Total vector size (bp): 5455
  Modifications to backbone: RepA-E93R mutation; copy # ~270 copies/cell.
  Vector type: Bacterial Expression, Luciferase, Synthetic Biology
Growth in bacteria
  Bacterial resistance: Kanamycin, 50 μg/mL
  Growth temperature: 37°C
  Growth strain: DH5alpha
  Copy number: High Copy
Gene/Insert
  Gene/Insert name: luxAB-357-TACA
  Insert size (bp): 2125
  Mutation: 357-TACA
Terms and licenses: Academic/Nonprofit Terms; Industry Terms: Not Available to Industry
Depositor comments: Genes luxCDE are also required to generate the luciferase substrate. These can be provided by the host strain, or on another plasmid. For example, E coli S2060s (Addgene Bacterial strain #105064), encode luxCDE.
How to cite: pED1a39 was a gift from Ahmed Badran (Addgene plasmid # 134791 ; http://n2t.net/addgene:134791 ; RRID:Addgene_134791)
