[The description below was written by a language model from this plasmid's Addgene catalogue record and pLannotate feature annotations shown in this document.]
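Description:
pED1a39 is a 5,455 bp bacterial expression plasmid that serves as a luciferase reporter for decoding of the quadruplet codon TACA in E. coli. It is built on a kanamycin-resistant pSC101 backbone. Replication depends on the pSC101 origin together with its plasmid-encoded Rep101 (RepA) initiator protein, and selection is through the aph(3')-Ia aminoglycoside phosphotransferase gene. Although pSC101 is normally a low-copy origin, the record notes a RepA-E93R mutation that raises the copy number to roughly 270 per cell, so the plasmid is catalogued as high copy.

The payload is a roughly 2.1 kb luxAB cassette encoding the LuxA and LuxB subunits of the Photorhabdus luminescens bacterial luciferase. The insert carries the four-base codon TACA at position 357; the record does not specify which subunit this numbering refers to. A quadruplet codon read by ordinary triplet-decoding tRNAs shifts the reading frame, so functional luciferase, and therefore light output, should appear only when a suitable quadruplet-decoding suppressor tRNA reads TACA as a single codon. The cassette is insulated by rrnB T1 and T2 terminators (with an adjacent 5S rRNA fragment) upstream and a bidirectional tonB terminator downstream. The promoter driving luxAB is not annotated or stated in the record. The two annotated sequence records show the same features in the same order, differing only in their start coordinate.

The depositor notes that luxCDE, which produce the luciferase substrate, are not on this plasmid and must be supplied by the host strain or by another plasmid. The construct comes from work on directed evolution of tRNAs for multiplex suppression of four quadruplet codons.
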