Features (pLannotate 1.2.2; 9 found; start..end, strand, type, name):
    494..1444    -  CDS            Rep101: RepA protein needed for replication with the pSC101 origin; rep101
   1492..1714    -  rep_origin     pSC101 ori: low-copy replication origin that requires the Rep101 protein
   2292..2407    +  ncRNA          5S rRNA: Accession: RF00001 - 5S ribosomal RNA
   2411..2497    +  terminator     rrnB T1 terminator: Escherichia coli rrnB; transcription terminator T1 from the E. coli rrnB gene
   2589..2616    +  terminator     rrnB T2 terminator: transcription terminator T2 from the E. coli rrnB gene
   2825..3907    +  CDS            LuxA: LuxA luciferase subunit; luxA; from the Photorhabdus luminescens bioluminescence operon
   3969..4949    +  CDS            LuxB: LuxB luciferase subunit; luxB; from the Photorhabdus luminescens bioluminescence operon
   4976..5007    +  terminator     tonB terminator: bidirectional E. coli tonB-P14 transcription terminator
   5023..383     -  CDS            KanR (across the origin): aminoglycoside phosphotransferase; aph(3')-Ia; confers resistance to kanamycin in bacteria or G418 (Geneticin®) in eukaryotes
>Addgene plasmid #134791 | pED1a39 | depositor full sequence | sequence record 259778 | pED1a39 sequence 5455 bps
AGGAACACTGCCAGCGCATCAACAATATTTTCACCTGAATCAGGATATTCTTCTAATACCTGGAATGCTG
TTTTCCCGGGGATCGCAGTGGTGAGTAACCATGCATCATCAGGAGTACGGATAAAATGCTTGATGGTCGG
AAGAGGCATAAATTCCGTCAGCCAGTTTAGTCTGACCATCTCATCTGTAACATCATTGGCAACGCTACCT
TTGCCATGTTTCAGAAACAACTCTGGCGCATCGGGCTTCCCATACAATCGATAGATTGTCGCACCTGATT
GCCCGACATTATCGCGAGCCCATTTATACCCATATAAATCAGCATCCATGTTGGAATTTAATCGCGGCCT
CGAGCAAGACGTTTCCCGTTGAATATGGCTCATAACACCCCTTGTATTACTGTTTATGTAAGCAGACAGT
TTTATTGTTCATGATGATATATTTTTATCTTGTGCAATGTAACATCAGAGATTTTGAAGGCCAAATAGGC
CGTTCAGATCCTTCCGTATTTAGCCAGTATGTTCTCTAGTGTGGTTCGTTGTTTTTGCGTGAGCCATGAG
AACGAACCATTGAGATCATGCTTACTTTGCATGTCACTCAAAAATTTTGCCTCAAAACTGGTGAGCTGAA
TTTTTGCAGTTAAAGCATCGTGTAGTGTTTTTCTTAGTCCGTTACGTAGGTAGGAATCTGATGTAATGGT
TGTTGGTATTTTGTCACCATTCATTTTTATCTGGTTGTTCTCAAGTTCGGTTACGAGATCCATTTGTCTA
TCTAGTTCAACTTGGAAAATCAACGTATCAGTCGGGCGGCCTCGCTTATCAACCACCAATTTCATATTGC
TGTAAGTGTTTAAATCTTTACTTATTGGTTTCAAAACCCATTGGTTAAGCCTTTTAAACTCATGGTAGTT
ATTTTCAAGCATTAACATGAACTTAAATTCATCAAGGCTAATCTCTATATTTGCCTTGTGAGTTTTCTTT
TGTGTTAGTTCTTTTAATAACCACTCATAAATCCTCATAGAGTATTTGTTTTCAAAAGACTTAACATGTT
CCAGATTATATTTTATGAATTTTTTTAACTGGAAAAGATAAGGCAATATCTCTTCACTAAAAACTAATTC
TAATTTTTCGCTTGAGAACTTGGCATAGTTTGTCCACTGGAAAATCCGAAAGCCTTTAACCAAAGGATTC
CTGATTTCCACAGTTCTCGTCATCAGCTCTCTGGTTGCTTTAGCTAATACACCATAAGCATTTTCCCTAC
TGATGTTCATCATCTGAGCGTATTGGTTATAAGTGAACGATACCGTCCGTTCTTTCCTTGTAGGGTTTTC
AATCGTGGGGTTGAGTAGTGCCACACAGCATAAAATTAGCTTGGTTTCATGCTCCGTTAAGTCATAGCGA
CTAATCGCTAGTTCATTTGCTTTGAAAACAACTAATTCAGACATACATCTCAATTGGTCTAGGTGATTTT
AATCACTATACCAATTGAGATGGGCTAGTCAATGATAATTACTAGTCCTTTTCCTTTGAGTTGTGGGTAT
CTGTAAATTCTGCTAGACCTTTGCTGGAAAACTTGTAAATTCTGCTAGACCCTCTGTAAATTCCGCTAGA
CCTTTGTGTGTTTTTTTTGTTTATATTCAAGTGGTTATAATTTATAGAATAAAGAAAGAATAAAAAAAGA
TAAAAAGAATAGATCCCAGCCCTGTGTATAACTCACTACTTTAGTCAGTTCCGCAGTATTACAAAAGGAT
GTCGCAAACGCTGTTTGCTCCTCTACAAAACAGACCTTAAAACCCTAAAGGCTTAAGTAGCACCCTCGCA
AGCTCGGGCAAATCGCTGAATATTCCTTTTGTCTCCGACCATCAGGCACCTGAGTCGCTGTCTTTTTCGT
GACATTCAGTTCGCTGCGCTCACGGCTCTGGCAGTGAATGGGGGTAAATGGCACTACAGGCGCCTTTTAT
GGATTCATGCAAGGAAACTACCCATAATACAAGAAAAGCCCGTCACGGGCTTCTCAGGGCGTTTTATGGC
GGGTCTGCTATGTGGTGCTATCTGACTTTTTGCTGTTCAGCAGTTCCTGCCCTCTGATTTTCCAGTCTGA
CCACTTCGGATTATCCCGTGACAGGTCATTCAGACTGGCTAATGCACCCAGTAAGGCAGCGGTATCATCA
ACAGGCTTACCCGTCTTACTGTCAAGAGGACATCCGGTGGCTGTTTTGGCGGATGAGAGAAGATTTTCAG
CCTGATACAGATTAAATCAGAACGCAGAAGCGGTCTGATAAAACAGAATTTGCCTGGCGGCAGTAGCGCG
GTGGTCCCACCTGACCCCATGCCGAACTCAGAAGTGAAACGCCGTAGCGCCGATGGTAGTGTGGGGTCTC
CCCATGCGAGAGTAGGGAACTGCCAGGCATCAAATAAAACGAAAGGCTCAGTCGAAAGACTGGGCCTTTC
GTTTTATCTGTTGTTTGTCGGTGAACGCTCTCCTGAGTAGGACAAATCCGCCGGGAGCGGATTTGAACGT
TGCGAAGCAACGGCCCGGAGGGTGGCGGGCAGGACGCCCGCCATAAACTGCCAGGCATCAAATTAAGCAG
AAGGCCATCCTGACGGATGGCCTTTTTGCGTTTCTACAAACTCGCTGAGGATTCTAGAGCACAGCTAACA
CCACGTCGTCCCTATCTGCTGCCCTAGGTCTATGAGTGGTTGCTGGATAACTTTACGGGCATGCATAAGG
CTCGTATAATATATTCAGGGAGACCACAACGGTTTCCCTCTACAAATAATTTTGTTTAACTTTATATCTG
TTATTTTTTAAGGAGGAAAAAAAAATGAAATTTGGAAACTTTTTGCTTACATACCAACCTCCCCAATTTT
CCCAAACAGAGGTAATGAAACGTTTGGTTAAATTAGGTCGCATCTCTGAGGAGTGTGGTTTTGATACCGT
ATGGTTACTGGAGCATCATTTCACGGAGTTTGGTTTGCTTGGTAACCCTTATGTCGCTGCTGCATATTTA
CTTGGCGCGACTAAAAAATTGAATGTAGGAACTGCCGCTATTGTTCTTCCCACAGCCCATCCAGTACGCC
AACTTGAAGATGTGAATTTATTGGATCAAATGTCAAAAGGACGATTTCGGTTTGGTATTTGCCGAGGGCT
TTACAACAAGGACTTTCGCGTATTCGGAACAGATATGAATAACAGTCGCGCCTTAGCGGAATGCTGGTAC
GGGCTGATAAAGAATGGCATGACAGAGGGATATATGGAAGCTGATAATGAACATATCAAGTTCCATAAGG
TAAAAGTAAACCCCGCGGCGTATAGCAGAGGTGGCGCACCGGTTTATGTGGTGGCTGAATCAGCTTCGAC
GACTGAGTGGGCTGCTCAATTTGGCCTACCGATGATATTAAGTTGGATTATAAATACTAACGAAAAGAAA
GCACAACTTGAGCTTTATAATGAAGTGGCTCAAGAATATGGGCACGATATTCATAATATCGACCATTGCT
TATCATATATAACATCTGTAGATCATGACTCAATTAAAGCGAAAGAGATTTGCCGGAAATTTCTGGGGCA
TTGGTATGATTCTTATGTGAATGCTACGACTATTTTTGATGATTCAGACCAAACAAGAGGTTATGATTTC
AATAAAGGGCAGTGGCGTGACTTTGTATTAAAAGGACATAAAGATACTAATCGCCGTATTGATTACAGTT
ACGAAATCAATCCCGTGGGAACGCCGCAGGAATGTATTGACATAATTCAAAAAGACATTGATGCTACAGG
AATATCAAATATTTGTTGTGGATTTGAAGCTAATGGAACAGTAGACGAAATTATTGCTTCCATGAAGCTC
TTCCAGTCTGATGTCATGCCATTTCTTAAAGAAAAACAACGTTACACTATTATATTATGGCGGTGGCGGT
AGCGGCGGTGGCGGTAGCGGCGGTGGCGGTAGCGGCGGTGGCGGTAGCAAATTTGGATTGTTCTTCCTTA
ACTTCATCAATTCAACAACTGTTCAAGAACAGAGTATAGTTCGCATGCAGGAAATAACGGAGTATGTTGA
TAAGTTGAATTTTGAACAGATTTTAGTGTATGAAAATCATTTTTCAGATAATGGTGTTGTCGGCGCTCCT
CTGACTGTTTCTGGTTTTCTGCTCGGTTTAACAGAGAAAATTAAAATTGGTTCATTAAATCACATCATTA
CAACTCATCATCCTGTCCGCATAGCGGAGGAAGCTTGCTTATTGGATCAGTTAAGTGAAGGGAGATTTAT
TTTAGGGTTTAGTGATTGCGAAAAAAAAGATGAAATGCATTTTTTTAATCGCCCGGTTGAATATCAACAG
CAACTATTTGAAGAGTGTTATGAAATCATTAACGATGCTTTAACAACAGGCTATTGTAATCCAGATAACG
ATTTTTATAGCTTCCCTAAAATATCTGTAAATCCCCATGCTTATACGCCAGGCGGACCTCGGAAATATGT
AACAGCAACCAGTCATCATATTGTTGAGTGGGCGGCCAAAAAAGGTATTCCTCTCATCTTTAAGTGGGAT
GATTCTAATGATGTTAGATATGAATATGCTGAAAGATATAAAGCCGTTGCGGATAAATATGACGTTGACC
TATCAGAGATAGACCATCAGTTAATGATATTAGTTAACTATAACGAAGATAGTAATAAAGCTAAACAAGA
GACGCGTGCATTTATTAGTGATTATGTTCTTGAAATGCACCCTAATGAAAATTTCGAAAATAAACTTGAA
GAAATAATTGCAGAAAACGCTGTCGGAAATTATACGGAGTGTATAACTGCGGCTAAGTTGGCAATTGAAA
AGTGTGGTGCGAAAAGTGTATTGCTGTCCTTTGAACCAATGAATGATTTGATGAGCCAAAAAAATGTAAT
CAATATTGTTGATGATAATATTAAGAAGTACCACACGGAATATACCTAAACTTAATTAACGGCACTCCTC
AGCCAAGTCAAAAGCCTCCGACCGGAGGCTTTTGACTACATGCCCATGGCGTTTAGAAAAACTCATCGAG
CATCAAATGAAACTGCAATTTATTCATATCAGGATTATCAATACCATATTTTTGAAAAAGCCGTTTCTGT
AATGAAGGAGAAAACTCACCGAGGCAGTTCCATAGGATGGCAAGATCCTGGTATCGGTCTGCGATTCCGA
CTCGTCCAACATCAATACAACCTATTAATTTCCCCTCGTCAAAAATAAGGTTATCAAGTGAGAAATCACC
ATGAGTGACGACTGAATCCGGTGAGAATGGCAAAAGCTTATGCATTTCTTTCCAGACTTGTTCAACAGGC
CAGCCATTACGCTCGTCATCAAAATCACTCGCATCAACCAAACCGTTATTCATTCGTGATTGCGCCTGAG
CGAGACGAAATACGCGATCGCTGTTAAAAGGACAATTACAAACAGGAATCGAATGCAACCGGCGC
