Features (pLannotate 1.2.2; 9 found; start..end, strand, type, name):
      1..87      +  terminator     rrnB T1 terminator: Escherichia coli rrnB; transcription terminator T1 from the E. coli rrnB gene
    179..206     +  terminator     rrnB T2 terminator: transcription terminator T2 from the E. coli rrnB gene
    415..1497    +  CDS            LuxA: LuxA luciferase subunit; luxA; from the Photorhabdus luminescens bioluminescence operon
   1559..2539    +  CDS            LuxB: LuxB luciferase subunit; luxB; from the Photorhabdus luminescens bioluminescence operon
   2566..2597    +  terminator     tonB terminator: bidirectional E. coli tonB-P14 transcription terminator
   2613..3428    -  CDS            KanR: aminoglycoside phosphotransferase; aph(3')-Ia; confers resistance to kanamycin in bacteria or G418 (Geneticin®) in eukaryotes
   3539..4489    -  CDS            Rep101: RepA protein needed for replication with the pSC101 origin; rep101
   4537..4759    -  rep_origin     pSC101 ori: low-copy replication origin that requires the Rep101 protein
   5337..5452    +  ncRNA          5S rRNA: Accession: RF00001 - 5S ribosomal RNA
>Addgene plasmid #134791 | pED1a39 | addgene full sequence | sequence record 263779 | Addgene NGS Result
CAAATAAAACGAAAGGCTCAGTCGAAAGACTGGGCCTTTCGTTTTATCTGTTGTTTGTCGGTGAACGCTC
TCCTGAGTAGGACAAATCCGCCGGGAGCGGATTTGAACGTTGCGAAGCAACGGCCCGGAGGGTGGCGGGC
AGGACGCCCGCCATAAACTGCCAGGCATCAAATTAAGCAGAAGGCCATCCTGACGGATGGCCTTTTTGCG
TTTCTACAAACTCGCTGAGGATTCTAGAGCACAGCTAACACCACGTCGTCCCTATCTGCTGCCCTAGGTC
TATGAGTGGTTGCTGGATAACTTTACGGGCATGCATAAGGCTCGTATAATATATTCAGGGAGACCACAAC
GGTTTCCCTCTACAAATAATTTTGTTTAACTTTATATCTGTTATTTTTTAAGGAGGAAAAAAAAATGAAA
TTTGGAAACTTTTTGCTTACATACCAACCTCCCCAATTTTCCCAAACAGAGGTAATGAAACGTTTGGTTA
AATTAGGTCGCATCTCTGAGGAGTGTGGTTTTGATACCGTATGGTTACTGGAGCATCATTTCACGGAGTT
TGGTTTGCTTGGTAACCCTTATGTCGCTGCTGCATATTTACTTGGCGCGACTAAAAAATTGAATGTAGGA
ACTGCCGCTATTGTTCTTCCCACAGCCCATCCAGTACGCCAACTTGAAGATGTGAATTTATTGGATCAAA
TGTCAAAAGGACGATTTCGGTTTGGTATTTGCCGAGGGCTTTACAACAAGGACTTTCGCGTATTCGGAAC
AGATATGAATAACAGTCGCGCCTTAGCGGAATGCTGGTACGGGCTGATAAAGAATGGCATGACAGAGGGA
TATATGGAAGCTGATAATGAACATATCAAGTTCCATAAGGTAAAAGTAAACCCCGCGGCGTATAGCAGAG
GTGGCGCACCGGTTTATGTGGTGGCTGAATCAGCTTCGACGACTGAGTGGGCTGCTCAATTTGGCCTACC
GATGATATTAAGTTGGATTATAAATACTAACGAAAAGAAAGCACAACTTGAGCTTTATAATGAAGTGGCT
CAAGAATATGGGCACGATATTCATAATATCGACCATTGCTTATCATATATAACATCTGTAGATCATGACT
CAATTAAAGCGAAAGAGATTTGCCGGAAATTTCTGGGGCATTGGTATGATTCTTATGTGAATGCTACGAC
TATTTTTGATGATTCAGACCAAACAAGAGGTTATGATTTCAATAAAGGGCAGTGGCGTGACTTTGTATTA
AAAGGACATAAAGATACTAATCGCCGTATTGATTACAGTTACGAAATCAATCCCGTGGGAACGCCGCAGG
AATGTATTGACATAATTCAAAAAGACATTGATGCTACAGGAATATCAAATATTTGTTGTGGATTTGAAGC
TAATGGAACAGTAGACGAAATTATTGCTTCCATGAAGCTCTTCCAGTCTGATGTCATGCCATTTCTTAAA
GAAAAACAACGTTACACTATTATATTATGGCGGTGGCGGTAGCGGCGGTGGCGGTAGCGGCGGTGGCGGT
AGCGGCGGTGGCGGTAGCAAATTTGGATTGTTCTTCCTTAACTTCATCAATTCAACAACTGTTCAAGAAC
AGAGTATAGTTCGCATGCAGGAAATAACGGAGTATGTTGATAAGTTGAATTTTGAACAGATTTTAGTGTA
TGAAAATCATTTTTCAGATAATGGTGTTGTCGGCGCTCCTCTGACTGTTTCTGGTTTTCTGCTCGGTTTA
ACAGAGAAAATTAAAATTGGTTCATTAAATCACATCATTACAACTCATCATCCTGTCCGCATAGCGGAGG
AAGCTTGCTTATTGGATCAGTTAAGTGAAGGGAGATTTATTTTAGGGTTTAGTGATTGCGAAAAAAAAGA
TGAAATGCATTTTTTTAATCGCCCGGTTGAATATCAACAGCAACTATTTGAAGAGTGTTATGAAATCATT
AACGATGCTTTAACAACAGGCTATTGTAATCCAGATAACGATTTTTATAGCTTCCCTAAAATATCTGTAA
ATCCCCATGCTTATACGCCAGGCGGACCTCGGAAATATGTAACAGCAACCAGTCATCATATTGTTGAGTG
GGCGGCCAAAAAAGGTATTCCTCTCATCTTTAAGTGGGATGATTCTAATGATGTTAGATATGAATATGCT
GAAAGATATAAAGCCGTTGCGGATAAATATGACGTTGACCTATCAGAGATAGACCATCAGTTAATGATAT
TAGTTAACTATAACGAAGATAGTAATAAAGCTAAACAAGAGACGCGTGCATTTATTAGTGATTATGTTCT
TGAAATGCACCCTAATGAAAATTTCGAAAATAAACTTGAAGAAATAATTGCAGAAAACGCTGTCGGAAAT
TATACGGAGTGTATAACTGCGGCTAAGTTGGCAATTGAAAAGTGTGGTGCGAAAAGTGTATTGCTGTCCT
TTGAACCAATGAATGATTTGATGAGCCAAAAAAATGTAATCAATATTGTTGATGATAATATTAAGAAGTA
CCACACGGAATATACCTAAACTTAATTAACGGCACTCCTCAGCCAAGTCAAAAGCCTCCGACCGGAGGCT
TTTGACTACATGCCCATGGCGTTTAGAAAAACTCATCGAGCATCAAATGAAACTGCAATTTATTCATATC
AGGATTATCAATACCATATTTTTGAAAAAGCCGTTTCTGTAATGAAGGAGAAAACTCACCGAGGCAGTTC
CATAGAATGGCAAGATCCTGGTATCGGTCTGCGATTCCGACTCGTCCAACATCAATACAACCTATTAATT
TCCCCTCGTCAAAAATAAGGTTATCAAGTGAGAAATCACCATGAGTGACGACTGAATCCGGTGAGAATGG
CAAAAGCTTATGCATTTCTTTCCAGACTTGTTCAACAGGCCAGCCATTACGCTCGTCATCAAAATCACTC
GCATCAACCAAACCGTTATTCATTCGTGATTGCGCCTGAGCGAGACGAAATACGCGATCGCTGTTAAAAG
GACAATTACAAACAGGAATCGAATGCAACCGGCGCAGGAACACTGCCAGCGCATCAACAATATTTTCACC
TGAATCAGGATATTCTTCTAATACCTGGAATGCTGTTTTCCCGGGGATCGCAGTGGTGAGTAACCATGCA
TCATCAGGAGTACGGATAAAATGCTTGATGGTCGGAAGAGGCATAAATTCCGTCAGCCAGTTTAGTCTGA
CCATCTCATCTGTAACATCATTGGCAACGCTACCTTTGCCATGTTTCAGAAACAACTCTGGCGCATCGGG
CTTCCCATACAATCGATAGATTGTCGCACCTGATTGCCCGACATTATCGCGAGCCCATTTATACCCATAT
AAATCAGCATCCATGTTGGAATTTAATCGCGGCCTCGAGCAAGACGTTTCCCGTTGAATATGGCTCATAA
CACCCCTTGTATTACTGTTTATGTAAGCAGACAGTTTTATTGTTCATGATGATATATTTTTATCTTGTGC
AATGTAACATCAGAGATTTTGAAGGCCAAATAGGCCGTTCAGATCCTTCCGTATTTAGCCAGTATGTTCT
CTAGTGTGGTTCGTTGTTTTTGCGTGAGCCATGAGAACGAACCATTGAGATCATGCTTACTTTGCATGTC
ACTCAAAAATTTTGCCTCAAAACTGGTGAGCTGAATTTTTGCAGTTAAAGCATCGTGTAGTGTTTTTCTT
AGTCCGTTACGTAGGTAGGAATCTGATGTAATGGTTGTTGGTATTTTGTCACCATTCATTTTTATCTGGT
TGTTCTCAAGTTCGGTTACGAGATCCATTTGTCTATCTAGTTCAACTTGGAAAATCAACGTATCAGTCGG
GCGGCCTCGCTTATCAACCACCAATTTCATATTGCTGTAAGTGTTTAAATCTTTACTTATTGGTTTCAAA
ACCCATTGGTTAAGCCTTTTAAACTCATGGTAGTTATTTTCAAGCATTAACATGAACTTAAATTCATCAA
GGCTAATCTCTATATTTGCCTTGTGAGTTTTCTTTTGTGTTAGTTCTTTTAATAACCACTCATAAATCCT
CATAGAGTATTTGTTTTCAAAAGACTTAACATGTTCCAGATTATATTTTATGAATTTTTTTAACTGGAAA
AGATAAGGCAATATCTCTTCACTAAAAACTAATTCTAATTTTTCGCTTGAGAACTTGGCATAGTTTGTCC
ACTGGAAAATCCGAAAGCCTTTAACCAAAGGATTCCTGATTTCCACAGTTCTCGTCATCAGCTCTCTGGT
TGCTTTAGCTAATACACCATAAGCATTTTCCCTACTGATGTTCATCATCTGAGCGTATTGGTTATAAGTG
AACGATACCGTCCGTTCTTTCCTTGTAGGGTTTTCAATCGTGGGGTTGAGTAGTGCCACACAGCATAAAA
TTAGCTTGGTTTCATGCTCCGTTAAGTCATAGCGACTAATCGCTAGTTCATTTGCTTTGAAAACAACTAA
TTCAGACATACATCTCAATTGGTCTAGGTGATTTTAATCACTATACCAATTGAGATGGGCTAGTCAATGA
TAATTACTAGTCCTTTTCCTTTGAGTTGTGGGTATCTGTAAATTCTGCTAGACCTTTGCTGGAAAACTTG
TAAATTCTGCTAGACCCTCTGTAAATTCCGCTAGACCTTTGTGTGTTTTTTTTGTTTATATTCAAGTGGT
TATAATTTATAGAATAAAGAAAGAATAAAAAAAGATAAAAAGAATAGATCCCAGCCCTGTGTATAACTCA
CTACTTTAGTCAGTTCCGCAGTATTACAAAAGGATGTCGCAAACGCTGTTTGCTCCTCTACAAAACAGAC
CTTAAAACCCTAAAGGCTTAAGTAGCACCCTCGCAAGCTCGGGCAAATCGCTGAATATTCCTTTTGTCTC
CGACCATCAGGCACCTGAGTCGCTGTCTTTTTCGTGACATTCAGTTCGCTGCGCTCACGGCTCTGGCAGT
GAATGGGGGTAAATGGCACTACAGGCGCCTTTTATGGATTCATGCAAGGAAACTACCCATAATACAAGAA
AAGCCCGTCACGGGCTTCTCAGGGCGTTTTATGGCGGGTCTGCTATGTGGTGCTATCTGACTTTTTGCTG
TTCAGCAGTTCCTGCCCTCTGATTTTCCAGTCTGACCACTTCGGATTATCCCGTGACAGGTCATTCAGAC
TGGCTAATGCACCCAGTAAGGCAGCGGTATCATCAACAGGCTTACCCGTCTTACTGTCAAGAGGACATCC
GGTGGCTGTTTTGGCGGATGAGAGAAGATTTTCAGCCTGATACAGATTAAATCAGAACGCAGAAGCGGTC
TGATAAAACAGAATTTGCCTGGCGGCAGTAGCGCGGTGGTCCCACCTGACCCCATGCCGAACTCAGAAGT
GAAACGCCGTAGCGCCGATGGTAGTGTGGGGTCTCCCCATGCGAGAGTAGGGAACTGCCAGGCAT
